Addgene plasmid #183776: pAAV-CAG-Cre-3xmiR122-WPRE-HGHpA
Purpose: AAV genome with a CAG driven Cre recombinase with mR122 target sequence repeats to reduce transgene expression in hepatocytes.
Depositing lab: Ben Deverman. Depositing organization: Broad Institute. Publication: A High-Efficiency AAV for Endothelial Cell Transduction Throughout the Central Nervous System. Krolak T, Chan KY, Kaplan L, Huang Q, Wu J, Zheng Q, Kozareva V, Beddow T, Tobey IG, Pacouret S, Chen AT, Chan YA, Ryvkin D, Gu C, Deverman BE. Nat Cardiovasc Res. 2022 Apr;1(4):389-400. doi: 10.1038/s44161-022-00046-4. Epub 2022 Apr 13. PubMed 35571675.
Backbone
  Vector backbone: pAAV-CAG-3xmiR122-WPRE-HGHpA
  Backbone size w/o insert (bp): 5258
  Total vector size (bp): 6311
  Vector type: AAV
Growth in bacteria
  Bacterial resistance: Ampicillin, 100 μg/mL
  Growth temperature: 30°C
  Growth strain: NEB Stable
  Copy number: High Copy
Gene/Insert
  Gene/Insert name: Cre
  Species: Synthetic
  Insert size (bp): 1053
  Mutation: NA
  Promoter: CAG
  Cloning method: Restriction Enzyme; 5′ cloning site KpnI (unknown if destroyed); 3′ cloning site EcoRI (unknown if destroyed)
  Sequencing primers: 5′ NA; 3′ NA
Terms and licenses: Academic/Nonprofit Terms; Industry Terms: Not Available to Industry
How to cite: pAAV-CAG-Cre-3xmiR122-WPRE-HGHpA was a gift from Ben Deverman (Addgene plasmid # 183776 ; http://n2t.net/addgene:183776 ; RRID:Addgene_183776)
