[The description below was written by a language model from this plasmid's Addgene catalogue record and pLannotate feature annotations shown in this document.]
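Description:
pAAV-CAG-Cre-3xmiR122-WPRE-HGHpA is an AAV transfer (genome) plasmid of about 6.3 kb that supplies a Cre recombinase expression cassette for packaging into recombinant adeno-associated virus. The cassette lies between AAV2 inverted terminal repeats, which direct replication and encapsidation of the intervening DNA. The annotation finds a complete ITR on the right side but only short fragments on the left, so the left repeat may differ from the reference or be only partly matched. The bacterial backbone carries a high-copy ColE1/pUC-type origin, an f1 phage origin, and an ampicillin resistance gene with its own promoter. A recombination-deficient strain is recorded as the host, which is usual for repeat-containing ITR plasmids.

Expression is driven by the CAG promoter, annotated here as the CMV immediate-early enhancer, the chicken β-actin promoter and chimeric β-actin/β-globin intron sequence. The small "HBB" hit is most likely the rabbit β-globin exon remnant of that element rather than a separate gene. Downstream is the roughly 1 kb Cre coding sequence, cloned between KpnI and EcoRI, followed by a WPRE to boost transcript stability and expression and a human growth hormone polyadenylation signal. According to the name and stated purpose, three miR-122 target repeats are included. They are not annotated in either feature table but would plausibly lie in the unannotated gap between Cre and the WPRE. Because miR-122 is abundant in hepatocytes, these sites cause transcript silencing in the liver while leaving expression intact elsewhere.

The construct is used to deliver otherwise ubiquitous Cre to loxP-bearing reporter or conditional animals or cells with reduced liver recombination. The associated work concerns AAV transduction of central nervous system endothelial cells. The depositor and sequencing-verified records differ by a single nucleotide in length and give identical annotations.
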