Features (pLannotate 1.2.2; 18 found; start..end, strand, type, name):
     12..39      +  repeat_region  AAV2 ITR (fragment): inverted terminal repeat of adeno-associated virus serotype 2 inverted
     68..95      +  repeat_region  AAV2 ITR (fragment): inverted terminal repeat of adeno-associated virus serotype 2 inverted
    210..513     +  enhancer       CMV enhancer: human cytomegalovirus immediate early enhancer
    515..792     +  promoter       chicken β-actin promoter: No description available
    793..928     +  intron         hybrid intron (fragment): hybrid between chicken β-actin (CBA) and minute virus of mice (MMV) introns (Gray et al., 2011)
    993..1198    +  intron         chimeric intron (fragment): chimera between introns from chicken β-actin and rabbit β-globin
   1196..1258    +  CDS            HBB (fragment): HBB_LEPEU - Experimental evidence at protein level: Swiss-Prot protein existence level 1. Involved in oxygen transport from the lung to the various peripheral tissues. From Lepus europaeus (European hare).
   1301..2326    +  CDS            cre: RECR_BPP1 - Experimental evidence at protein level: Swiss-Prot protein existence level 1. Catalyzes site-specific recombination between two 34-base- pair LOXP sites. Its role is to maintain the phage genome as a monomeric unit-copy plasmid in the lysogenic state. From Escherichia phage P1 (Bacteriophage P1).
   2438..3026    +  misc_feature   WPRE: woodchuck hepatitis virus posttranscriptional regulatory element
   3058..3534    +  polyA_signal   hGH poly(A) signal: human growth hormone polyadenylation signal
   3574..3714    +  repeat_region  AAV2 ITR: inverted terminal repeat of adeno-associated virus serotype 2 inverted
   3719..3770    -  misc_feature   bom (fragment): basis of mobility region from pBR322
   3789..4244    +  rep_origin     f1 ori (sequence partly withheld): f1 bacteriophage origin of replication; arrow indicates direction of (+) strand synthesis
   4245..4294    -  misc_feature   bom (fragment): basis of mobility region from pBR322
   4396..4431    -  CDS            rop (fragment): Rop protein, which maintains plasmids at low copy number; rop
   4526..4630    +  promoter       AmpR promoter: bla
   4631..5491    +  CDS            AmpR: β-lactamase; bla; confers resistance to ampicillin, carbenicillin, and related antibiotics
   5662..6250    +  rep_origin     ori: high-copy-number ColE1/pMB1/pBR322/pUC origin of replication
>Addgene plasmid #183776 | pAAV-CAG-Cre-3xmiR122-WPRE-HGHpA | depositor full sequence | sequence record 356206 | pAAV-CAG-Cre-3xmiR122-WPRE-HGHpA sequence 6311 bps
CCTGCAGGCAGCTGCGCGCTCGCTCGCTCACTGAGGCCGCCCGGGCGTCGGGCGACCTTTGGTCGCCCGG
CCTCAGTGAGCGAGCGAGCGCGCAGAGAGGGAGTGGCCAACTCCATCACTAGGGGTTCCTGCGGCCGCAC
GCGTAACACTAGTTATTAATAGTAATCAATTACGGGGTCATTAGTTCATAGCCCATATATGGAGTTCCGC
GTTACATAACTTACGGTAAATGGCCCGCCTGGCTGACCGCCCAACGACCCCCGCCCATTGACGTCAATAA
TGACGTATGTTCCCATAGTAACGCCAATAGGGACTTTCCATTGACGTCAATGGGTGGAGTATTTACGGTA
AACTGCCCACTTGGCAGTACATCAAGTGTATCATATGCCAAGTACGCCCCCTATTGACGTCAATGACGGT
AAATGGCCCGCCTGGCATTATGCCCAGTACATGACCTTATGGGACTTTCCTACTTGGCAGTACATCTACG
TATTAGTCATCGCTATTACCATGGTCGAGGTGAGCCCCACGTTCTGCTTCACTCTCCCCATCTCCCCCCC
CTCCCCACCCCCAATTTTGTATTTATTTATTTTTTAATTATTTTGTGCAGCGATGGGGGCGGGGGGGGGG
GGGGGGCGCGCGCCAGGCGGGGCGGGGCGGGGCGAGGGGCGGGGCGGGGCGAGGCGGAGAGGTGCGGCGG
CAGCCAATCAGAGCGGCGCGCTCCGAAAGTTTCCTTTTATGGCGAGGCGGCGGCGGCGGCGGCCCTATAA
AAAGCGAAGCGCGCGGCGGGCGGGAGTCGCTGCGCGCTGCCTTCGCCCCGTGCCCCGCTCCGCCGCCGCC
TCGCGCCGCCCGCCCCGGCTCTGACTGACCGCGTTACTCCCACAGGTGAGCGGGCGGGACGGCCCTTCTC
CTCCGGGCTGTAATTAGCGCTTGGTTTAATGACGGCTTGTTTCTTTTCTGTGGCTGCGTGAAAGCCTTGA
GGGGCTCCGGGAGCGCCGGCAGGAAGGAAATGGGCGGGGAGGGCCTTCGTGCGTCGCCGCGCCGCCGTCC
CCTTCTCCCTCTCCAGCCTCGGGGCTGTCCGCGGGGGGACGGCTGCCTTCGGGGGGGACGGGGCAGGGCG
GGGTTCGGCTTCTGGCGTGTGACCGGCGGCTCTAGAGCCTCTGCTAACCATGTTCATGCCTTCTTCTTTT
TCCTACAGCTCCTGGGCAACGTGCTGGTTATTGTGCTGTCTCATCATTTTGGCAAAGAATTGCGGCCCAA
CGGTACCGGATCCACCATGCCCAAGAAGAAGAGGAAGGTGTCCAATCTCCTGACTGTTCACCAGAACCTC
CCTGCGCTGCCAGTAGATGCCACTAGCGATGAGGTCAGGAAAAATCTCATGGATATGTTTAGGGATAGAC
AGGCGTTTTCTGAACACACCTGGAAAATGCTGCTTAGCGTGTGCCGATCCTGGGCAGCCTGGTGTAAGCT
GAACAATCGCAAATGGTTCCCCGCCGAGCCGGAGGACGTGCGCGATTACCTGCTGTATCTCCAGGCAAGA
GGGCTGGCTGTCAAGACTATCCAGCAGCACTTGGGCCAACTGAATATGCTGCATCGACGCAGCGGGCTCC
CCCGGCCTAGCGATTCAAACGCAGTCTCCCTTGTTATGAGGAGAATTAGAAAGGAAAACGTAGATGCGGG
TGAGAGGGCTAAGCAGGCTCTCGCTTTTGAGCGGACTGATTTCGACCAGGTCAGATCCCTGATGGAGAAC
AGCGATCGGTGCCAGGACATCAGGAACCTCGCATTTCTGGGAATTGCATATAACACACTTCTGCGCATAG
CTGAGATCGCCCGGATCAGAGTGAAAGACATCAGTCGAACGGACGGCGGCCGGATGCTTATTCATATTGG
ACGCACAAAGACATTGGTCAGCACCGCTGGCGTTGAAAAGGCCTTGTCCCTGGGCGTAACGAAGCTGGTG
GAAAGATGGATCTCAGTGTCCGGCGTGGCTGACGACCCTAATAATTACTTGTTCTGTCGAGTGAGAAAAA
ACGGAGTCGCCGCGCCCTCTGCCACCAGCCAATTGAGTACACGGGCCCTTGAAGGGATCTTTGAGGCAAC
CCACCGACTCATATACGGAGCCAAGGATGACAGTGGCCAGAGGTATCTCGCCTGGTCAGGTCATTCTGCT
AGGGTGGGGGCCGCACGAGACATGGCGCGGGCAGGAGTCTCCATACCAGAGATTATGCAAGCTGGAGGTT
GGACAAATGTGAACATCGTTATGAACTATATCCGCAATCTTGACTCTGAAACCGGGGCCATGGTGAGACT
GCTCGAAGATGGTGACTGAATTCACCGGTCAAACACCATTGTCACACTCCATACTATCAAACACCATTGT
CACACTCCAGATCAACAAACACCATTGTCACACTCCACGCCGGCGAAGCTTATCGATAATCAACCTCTGG
ATTACAAAATTTGTGAAAGATTGACTGGTATTCTTAACTATGTTGCTCCTTTTACGCTATGTGGATACGC
TGCTTTAATGCCTTTGTATCATGCTATTGCTTCCCGTATGGCTTTCATTTTCTCCTCCTTGTATAAATCC
TGGTTGCTGTCTCTTTATGAGGAGTTGTGGCCCGTTGTCAGGCAACGTGGCGTGGTGTGCACTGTGTTTG
CTGACGCAACCCCCACTGGTTGGGGCATTGCCACCACCTGTCAGCTCCTTTCCGGGACTTTCGCTTTCCC
CCTCCCTATTGCCACGGCGGAACTCATCGCCGCCTGCCTTGCCCGCTGCTGGACAGGGGCTCGGCTGTTG
GGCACTGACAATTCCGTGGTGTTGTCGGGGAAATCATCGTCCTTTCCTTGGCTGCTCGCCTATGTTGCCA
CCTGGATTCTGCGCGGGACGTCCTTCTGCTACGTCCCTTCGGCCCTCAATCCAGCGGACCTTCCTTCCCG
CGGCCTGCTGCCGGCTCTGCGGCCTCTTCCGCGTCTTCGCCTTCGCCCTCAGACGAGTCGGATCTCCCTT
TGGGCCGCCTCCCCGCATCGATACCGAGCGCTGCTCGAGAGATCTACGGGTGGCATCCCTGTGACCCCTC
CCCAGTGCCTCTCCTGGCCCTGGAAGTTGCCACTCCAGTGCCCACCAGCCTTGTCCTAATAAAATTAAGT
TGCATCATTTTGTCTGACTAGGTGTCCTTCTATAATATTATGGGGTGGAGGGGGGTGGTATGGAGCAAGG
GGCAAGTTGGGAAGACAACCTGTAGGGCCTGCGGGGTCTATTGGGAACCAAGCTGGAGTGCAGTGGCACA
ATCTTGGCTCACTGCAATCTCCGCCTCCTGGGTTCAAGCGATTCTCCTGCCTCAGCCTCCCGAGTTGTTG
GGATTCCAGGCATGCATGACCAGGCTCAGCTAATTTTTGTTTTTTTGGTAGAGACGGGGTTTCACCATAT
TGGCCAGGCTGGTCTCCAACTCCTAATCTCAGGTGATCTACCCACCTTGGCCTCCCAAATTGCTGGGATT
ACAGGCGTGAACCACTGCTCCCTTCCCTGTCCTTCTGATTTTGTAGGTAACCACGTGCGGACCGAGCGGC
CGCAGGAACCCCTAGTGATGGAGTTGGCCACTCCCTCTCTGCGCGCTCGCTCGCTCACTGAGGCCGGGCG
ACCAAAGGTCGCCCGACGCCCGGGCTTTGCCCGGGCGGCCTCAGTGAGCGAGCGAGCGCGCAGCTGCCTG
CAGGGGCGCCTGATGCGGTATTTTCTCCTTACGCATCTGTGCGGTATTTCACACCGCATA
[95 nt withheld, positions 3771-3865]
T
[46 nt withheld, positions 3867-3912]
C
[141 nt withheld, positions 3914-4054]
CCTTTGACGTTGGAGTCCACGTTCTTT
[37 nt withheld, positions 4082-4118]
ACTCTATCTCGGGCTATTCTTTTGATTTATAAGGGATTTTGCCGATTTCGGTCTATTGGTTAAAAAATGA
GCTGATTTAACAAAAATTTAACGCGAATTTTAACAAAATATTAACGTTTACAATTTTATGGTGCACTCTC
AGTACAATCTGCTCTGATGCCGCATAGTTAAGCCAGCCCCGACACCCGCCAACACCCGCTGACGCGCCCT
GACGGGCTTGTCTGCTCCCGGCATCCGCTTACAGACAAGCTGTGACCGTCTCCGGGAGCTGCATGTGTCA
GAGGTTTTCACCGTCATCACCGAAACGCGCGAGACGAAAGGGCCTCGTGATACGCCTATTTTTATAGGTT
AATGTCATGATAATAATGGTTTCTTAGACGTCAGGTGGCACTTTTCGGGGAAATGTGCGCGGAACCCCTA
TTTGTTTATTTTTCTAAATACATTCAAATATGTATCCGCTCATGAGACAATAACCCTGATAAATGCTTCA
ATAATATTGAAAAAGGAAGAGTATGAGTATTCAACATTTCCGTGTCGCCCTTATTCCCTTTTTTGCGGCA
TTTTGCCTTCCTGTTTTTGCTCACCCAGAAACGCTGGTGAAAGTAAAAGATGCTGAAGATCAGTTGGGTG
CACGAGTGGGTTACATCGAACTGGATCTCAACAGCGGTAAGATCCTTGAGAGTTTTCGCCCCGAAGAACG
TTTTCCAATGATGAGCACTTTTAAAGTTCTGCTATGTGGCGCGGTATTATCCCGTATTGACGCCGGGCAA
GAGCAACTCGGTCGCCGCATACACTATTCTCAGAATGACTTGGTTGAGTACTCACCAGTCACAGAAAAGC
ATCTTACGGATGGCATGACAGTAAGAGAATTATGCAGTGCTGCCATAACCATGAGTGATAACACTGCGGC
CAACTTACTTCTGACAACGATCGGAGGACCGAAGGAGCTAACCGCTTTTTTGCACAACATGGGGGATCAT
GTAACTCGCCTTGATCGTTGGGAACCGGAGCTGAATGAAGCCATACCAAACGACGAGCGTGACACCACGA
TGCCTGTAGCAATGGCAACAACGTTGCGCAAACTATTAACTGGCGAACTACTTACTCTAGCTTCCCGGCA
ACAATTAATAGACTGGATGGAGGCGGATAAAGTTGCAGGACCACTTCTGCGCTCGGCCCTTCCGGCTGGC
TGGTTTATTGCTGATAAATCTGGAGCCGGTGAGCGTGGGTCTCGCGGTATCATTGCAGCACTGGGGCCAG
ATGGTAAGCCCTCCCGTATCGTAGTTATCTACACGACGGGGAGTCAGGCAACTATGGATGAACGAAATAG
ACAGATCGCTGAGATAGGTGCCTCACTGATTAAGCATTGGTAACTGTCAGACCAAGTTTACTCATATATA
CTTTAGATTGATTTAAAACTTCATTTTTAATTTAAAAGGATCTAGGTGAAGATCCTTTTTGATAATCTCA
TGACCAAAATCCCTTAACGTGAGTTTTCGTTCCACTGAGCGTCAGACCCCGTAGAAAAGATCAAAGGATC
TTCTTGAGATCCTTTTTTTCTGCGCGTAATCTGCTGCTTGCAAACAAAAAAACCACCGCTACCAGCGGTG
GTTTGTTTGCCGGATCAAGAGCTACCAACTCTTTTTCCGAAGGTAACTGGCTTCAGCAGAGCGCAGATAC
CAAATACTGTTCTTCTAGTGTAGCCGTAGTTAGGCCACCACTTCAAGAACTCTGTAGCACCGCCTACATA
CCTCGCTCTGCTAATCCTGTTACCAGTGGCTGCTGCCAGTGGCGATAAGTCGTGTCTTACCGGGTTGGAC
TCAAGACGATAGTTACCGGATAAGGCGCAGCGGTCGGGCTGAACGGGGGGTTCGTGCACACAGCCCAGCT
TGGAGCGAACGACCTACACCGAACTGAGATACCTACAGCGTGAGCTATGAGAAAGCGCCACGCTTCCCGA
AGGGAGAAAGGCGGACAGGTATCCGGTAAGCGGCAGGGTCGGAACAGGAGAGCGCACGAGGGAGCTTCCA
GGGGGAAACGCCTGGTATCTTTATAGTCCTGTCGGGTTTCGCCACCTCTGACTTGAGCGTCGATTTTTGT
GATGCTCGTCAGGGGGGCGGAGCCTATGGAAAAACGCCAGCAACGCGGCCTTTTTACGGTTCCTGGCCTT
TTGCTGGCCTTTTGCTCACATGT
