Features (pLannotate 1.2.2; 18 found; start..end, strand, type, name):
     12..39      +  repeat_region  AAV2 ITR (fragment): inverted terminal repeat of adeno-associated virus serotype 2 inverted
     68..95      +  repeat_region  AAV2 ITR (fragment): inverted terminal repeat of adeno-associated virus serotype 2 inverted
    210..513     +  enhancer       CMV enhancer: human cytomegalovirus immediate early enhancer
    515..793     +  promoter       chicken β-actin promoter: No description available
    794..929     +  intron         hybrid intron (fragment): hybrid between chicken β-actin (CBA) and minute virus of mice (MMV) introns (Gray et al., 2011)
    994..1199    +  intron         chimeric intron (fragment): chimera between introns from chicken β-actin and rabbit β-globin
   1197..1259    +  CDS            HBB (fragment): HBB_LEPEU - Experimental evidence at protein level: Swiss-Prot protein existence level 1. Involved in oxygen transport from the lung to the various peripheral tissues. From Lepus europaeus (European hare).
   1302..2327    +  CDS            cre: RECR_BPP1 - Experimental evidence at protein level: Swiss-Prot protein existence level 1. Catalyzes site-specific recombination between two 34-base- pair LOXP sites. Its role is to maintain the phage genome as a monomeric unit-copy plasmid in the lysogenic state. From Escherichia phage P1 (Bacteriophage P1).
   2439..3027    +  misc_feature   WPRE: woodchuck hepatitis virus posttranscriptional regulatory element
   3059..3535    +  polyA_signal   hGH poly(A) signal: human growth hormone polyadenylation signal
   3575..3715    +  repeat_region  AAV2 ITR: inverted terminal repeat of adeno-associated virus serotype 2 inverted
   3720..3771    -  misc_feature   bom (fragment): basis of mobility region from pBR322
   3790..4245    +  rep_origin     f1 ori (sequence partly withheld): f1 bacteriophage origin of replication; arrow indicates direction of (+) strand synthesis
   4246..4295    -  misc_feature   bom (fragment): basis of mobility region from pBR322
   4397..4432    -  CDS            rop (fragment): Rop protein, which maintains plasmids at low copy number; rop
   4527..4631    +  promoter       AmpR promoter: bla
   4632..5492    +  CDS            AmpR: β-lactamase; bla; confers resistance to ampicillin, carbenicillin, and related antibiotics
   5663..6251    +  rep_origin     ori: high-copy-number ColE1/pMB1/pBR322/pUC origin of replication
>Addgene plasmid #183776 | pAAV-CAG-Cre-3xmiR122-WPRE-HGHpA | addgene full sequence | sequence record 360689 | Addgene NGS Result
CCTGCAGGCAGCTGCGCGCTCGCTCGCTCACTGAGGCCGCCCGGGCGTCGGGCGACCTTTGGTCGCCCGG
CCTCAGTGAGCGAGCGAGCGCGCAGAGAGGGAGTGGCCAACTCCATCACTAGGGGTTCCTGCGGCCGCAC
GCGTAACACTAGTTATTAATAGTAATCAATTACGGGGTCATTAGTTCATAGCCCATATATGGAGTTCCGC
GTTACATAACTTACGGTAAATGGCCCGCCTGGCTGACCGCCCAACGACCCCCGCCCATTGACGTCAATAA
TGACGTATGTTCCCATAGTAACGCCAATAGGGACTTTCCATTGACGTCAATGGGTGGAGTATTTACGGTA
AACTGCCCACTTGGCAGTACATCAAGTGTATCATATGCCAAGTACGCCCCCTATTGACGTCAATGACGGT
AAATGGCCCGCCTGGCATTATGCCCAGTACATGACCTTATGGGACTTTCCTACTTGGCAGTACATCTACG
TATTAGTCATCGCTATTACCATGGTCGAGGTGAGCCCCACGTTCTGCTTCACTCTCCCCATCTCCCCCCC
CTCCCCACCCCCAATTTTGTATTTATTTATTTTTTAATTATTTTGTGCAGCGATGGGGGCGGGGGGGGGG
GGGGGGSNGCGCGCCRGGSGGGGSGGGGSGGGGSGRGGGGCGGGGCGGGGCGAGGCGGAGAGGTGCGGCG
GCAGCCAATCAGAGCGGCGCGCTCCGAAAGTTTCCTTTTATGGCGAGGCGGCGGCGGCGGCGGCCCTATA
AAAAGCGAAGCGCGCGGCGGGCGGGAGTCGCTGCGCGCTGCCTTCGCCCCGTGCCCCGCTCCGCCGCCGC
CTCGCGCCGCCCGCCCCGGCTCTGACTGACCGCGTTACTCCCACAGGTGAGCGGGCGGGACGGCCCTTCT
CCTCCGGGCTGTAATTAGCGCTTGGTTTAATGACGGCTTGTTTCTTTTCTGTGGCTGCGTGAAAGCCTTG
AGGGGCTCCGGGAGCGCCGGCAGGAAGGAAATGGGCGGGGAGGGCCTTCGTGCGTCGCCGCGCCGCCGTC
CCCTTCTCCCTCTCCAGCCTCGGGGCTGTCCGCGGGGGGACGGCTGCCTTCGGGGGGGACGGGGCAGGGC
GGGGTTCGGCTTCTGGCGTGTGACCGGCGGCTCTAGAGCCTCTGCTAACCATGTTCATGCCTTCTTCTTT
TTCCTACAGCTCCTGGGCAACGTGCTGGTTATTGTGCTGTCTCATCATTTTGGCAAAGAATTGCGGCCCA
ACGGTACCGGATCCACCATGCCCAAGAAGAAGAGGAAGGTGTCCAATCTCCTGACTGTTCACCAGAACCT
CCCTGCGCTGCCAGTAGATGCCACTAGCGATGAGGTCAGGAAAAATCTCATGGATATGTTTAGGGATAGA
CAGGCGTTTTCTGAACACACCTGGAAAATGCTGCTTAGCGTGTGCCGATCCTGGGCAGCCTGGTGTAAGC
TGAACAATCGCAAATGGTTCCCCGCCGAGCCGGAGGACGTGCGCGATTACCTGCTGTATCTCCAGGCAAG
AGGGCTGGCTGTCAAGACTATCCAGCAGCACTTGGGCCAACTGAATATGCTGCATCGACGCAGCGGGCTC
CCCCGGCCTAGCGATTCAAACGCAGTCTCCCTTGTTATGAGGAGAATTAGAAAGGAAAACGTAGATGCGG
GTGAGAGGGCTAAGCAGGCTCTCGCTTTTGAGCGGACTGATTTCGACCAGGTCAGATCCCTGATGGAGAA
CAGCGATCGGTGCCAGGACATCAGGAACCTCGCATTTCTGGGAATTGCATATAACACACTTCTGCGCATA
GCTGAGATCGCCCGGATCAGAGTGAAAGACATCAGTCGAACGGACGGCGGCCGGATGCTTATTCATATTG
GACGCACAAAGACATTGGTCAGCACCGCTGGCGTTGAAAAGGCCTTGTCCCTGGGCGTAACGAAGCTGGT
GGAAAGATGGATCTCAGTGTCCGGCGTGGCTGACGACCCTAATAATTACTTGTTCTGTCGAGTGAGAAAA
AACGGAGTCGCCGCGCCCTCTGCCACCAGCCAATTGAGTACACGGGCCCTTGAAGGGATCTTTGAGGCAA
CCCACCGACTCATATACGGAGCCAAGGATGACAGTGGCCAGAGGTATCTCGCCTGGTCAGGTCATTCTGC
TAGGGTGGGGGCCGCACGAGACATGGCGCGGGCAGGAGTCTCCATACCAGAGATTATGCAAGCTGGAGGT
TGGACAAATGTGAACATCGTTATGAACTATATCCGCAATCTTGACTCTGAAACCGGGGCCATGGTGAGAC
TGCTCGAAGATGGTGACTGAATTCACCGGTCAAACACCATTGTCACACTCCATACTATCAAACACCATTG
TCACACTCCAGATCAACAAACACCATTGTCACACTCCACGCCGGCGAAGCTTATCGATAATCAACCTCTG
GATTACAAAATTTGTGAAAGATTGACTGGTATTCTTAACTATGTTGCTCCTTTTACGCTATGTGGATACG
CTGCTTTAATGCCTTTGTATCATGCTATTGCTTCCCGTATGGCTTTCATTTTCTCCTCCTTGTATAAATC
CTGGTTGCTGTCTCTTTATGAGGAGTTGTGGCCCGTTGTCAGGCAACGTGGCGTGGTGTGCACTGTGTTT
GCTGACGCAACCCCCACTGGTTGGGGCATTGCCACCACCTGTCAGCTCCTTTCCGGGACTTTCGCTTTCC
CCCTCCCTATTGCCACGGCGGAACTCATCGCCGCCTGCCTTGCCCGCTGCTGGACAGGGGCTCGGCTGTT
GGGCACTGACAATTCCGTGGTGTTGTCGGGGAAATCATCGTCCTTTCCTTGGCTGCTCGCCTATGTTGCC
ACCTGGATTCTGCGCGGGACGTCCTTCTGCTACGTCCCTTCGGCCCTCAATCCAGCGGACCTTCCTTCCC
GCGGCCTGCTGCCGGCTCTGCGGCCTCTTCCGCGTCTTCGCCTTCGCCCTCAGACGAGTCGGATCTCCCT
TTGGGCCGCCTCCCCGCATCGATACCGAGCGCTGCTCGAGAGATCTACGGGTGGCATCCCTGTGACCCCT
CCCCAGTGCCTCTCCTGGCCCTGGAAGTTGCCACTCCAGTGCCCACCAGCCTTGTCCTAATAAAATTAAG
TTGCATCATTTTGTCTGACTAGGTGTCCTTCTATAATATTATGGGGTGGAGGGGGGTGGTATGGAGCAAG
GGGCAAGTTGGGAAGACAACCTGTAGGGCCTGCGGGGTCTATTGGGAACCAAGCTGGAGTGCAGTGGCAC
AATCTTGGCTCACTGCAATCTCCGCCTCCTGGGTTCAAGCGATTCTCCTGCCTCAGCCTCCCGAGTTGTT
GGGATTCCAGGCATGCATGACCAGGCTCAGCTAATTTTTGTTTTTTTGGTAGAGACGGGGTTTCACCATA
TTGGCCAGGCTGGTCTCCAACTCCTAATCTCAGGTGATCTACCCACCTTGGCCTCCCAAATTGCTGGGAT
TACAGGCGTGAACCACTGCTCCCTTCCCTGTCCTTCTGATTTTGTAGGTAACCACGTGCGGACCGAGCGG
CCGCAGGAACCCCTAGTGATGGAGTTGGCCACTCCCTCTCTGCGCGCTCGCTCGCTCACTGAGGCCGGGC
GACCAAAGGTCGCCCGACGCCCGGGCTTTGCCCGGGCGGCCTCAGTGAGCGAGCGAGCGCGCAGCTGCCT
GCAGGGGCGCCTGATGCGGTATTTTCTCCTTACGCATCTGTGCGGTATTTCACACCGCATA
[95 nt withheld, positions 3772-3866]
T
[46 nt withheld, positions 3868-3913]
C
[141 nt withheld, positions 3915-4055]
CCTTTGACGTTGGAGTCCACGTTCTTT
[37 nt withheld, positions 4083-4119]
ACTCTATCTCGGGCTATTCTTTTGATTTATAAGGGATTTTGCCGATTTCGGTCTATTGGTTAAAAAATGA
GCTGATTTAACAAAAATTTAACGCGAATTTTAACAAAATATTAACGTTTACAATTTTATGGTGCACTCTC
AGTACAATCTGCTCTGATGCCGCATAGTTAAGCCAGCCCCGACACCCGCCAACACCCGCTGACGCGCCCT
GACGGGCTTGTCTGCTCCCGGCATCCGCTTACAGACAAGCTGTGACCGTCTCCGGGAGCTGCATGTGTCA
GAGGTTTTCACCGTCATCACCGAAACGCGCGAGACGAAAGGGCCTCGTGATACGCCTATTTTTATAGGTT
AATGTCATGATAATAATGGTTTCTTAGACGTCAGGTGGCACTTTTCGGGGAAATGTGCGCGGAACCCCTA
TTTGTTTATTTTTCTAAATACATTCAAATATGTATCCGCTCATGAGACAATAACCCTGATAAATGCTTCA
ATAATATTGAAAAAGGAAGAGTATGAGTATTCAACATTTCCGTGTCGCCCTTATTCCCTTTTTTGCGGCA
TTTTGCCTTCCTGTTTTTGCTCACCCAGAAACGCTGGTGAAAGTAAAAGATGCTGAAGATCAGTTGGGTG
CACGAGTGGGTTACATCGAACTGGATCTCAACAGCGGTAAGATCCTTGAGAGTTTTCGCCCCGAAGAACG
TTTTCCAATGATGAGCACTTTTAAAGTTCTGCTATGTGGCGCGGTATTATCCCGTATTGACGCCGGGCAA
GAGCAACTCGGTCGCCGCATACACTATTCTCAGAATGACTTGGTTGAGTACTCACCAGTCACAGAAAAGC
ATCTTACGGATGGCATGACAGTAAGAGAATTATGCAGTGCTGCCATAACCATGAGTGATAACACTGCGGC
CAACTTACTTCTGACAACGATCGGAGGACCGAAGGAGCTAACCGCTTTTTTGCACAACATGGGGGATCAT
GTAACTCGCCTTGATCGTTGGGAACCGGAGCTGAATGAAGCCATACCAAACGACGAGCGTGACACCACGA
TGCCTGTAGCAATGGCAACAACGTTGCGCAAACTATTAACTGGCGAACTACTTACTCTAGCTTCCCGGCA
ACAATTAATAGACTGGATGGAGGCGGATAAAGTTGCAGGACCACTTCTGCGCTCGGCCCTTCCGGCTGGC
TGGTTTATTGCTGATAAATCTGGAGCCGGTGAGCGTGGGTCTCGCGGTATCATTGCAGCACTGGGGCCAG
ATGGTAAGCCCTCCCGTATCGTAGTTATCTACACGACGGGGAGTCAGGCAACTATGGATGAACGAAATAG
ACAGATCGCTGAGATAGGTGCCTCACTGATTAAGCATTGGTAACTGTCAGACCAAGTTTACTCATATATA
CTTTAGATTGATTTAAAACTTCATTTTTAATTTAAAAGGATCTAGGTGAAGATCCTTTTTGATAATCTCA
TGACCAAAATCCCTTAACGTGAGTTTTCGTTCCACTGAGCGTCAGACCCCGTAGAAAAGATCAAAGGATC
TTCTTGAGATCCTTTTTTTCTGCGCGTAATCTGCTGCTTGCAAACAAAAAAACCACCGCTACCAGCGGTG
GTTTGTTTGCCGGATCAAGAGCTACCAACTCTTTTTCCGAAGGTAACTGGCTTCAGCAGAGCGCAGATAC
CAAATACTGTTCTTCTAGTGTAGCCGTAGTTAGGCCACCACTTCAAGAACTCTGTAGCACCGCCTACATA
CCTCGCTCTGCTAATCCTGTTACCAGTGGCTGCTGCCAGTGGCGATAAGTCGTGTCTTACCGGGTTGGAC
TCAAGACGATAGTTACCGGATAAGGCGCAGCGGTCGGGCTGAACGGGGGGTTCGTGCACACAGCCCAGCT
TGGAGCGAACGACCTACACCGAACTGAGATACCTACAGCGTGAGCTATGAGAAAGCGCCACGCTTCCCGA
AGGGAGAAAGGCGGACAGGTATCCGGTAAGCGGCAGGGTCGGAACAGGAGAGCGCACGAGGGAGCTTCCA
GGGGGAAACGCCTGGTATCTTTATAGTCCTGTCGGGTTTCGCCACCTCTGACTTGAGCGTCGATTTTTGT
GATGCTCGTCAGGGGGGCGGAGCCTATGGAAAAACGCCAGCAACGCGGCCTTTTTACGGTTCCTGGCCTT
TTGCTGGCCTTTTGCTCACATGT
